>Addgene plasmid #217759 | pPRKCZ-C1-EGFP (C-PRKCZ-C1) | addgene full sequence | sequence record 435978 | Addgene NGS Result
TAGTTATTAATAGTAATCAATTACGGGGTCATTAGTTCATAGCCCATATATGGAGTTCCGCGTTACATAA
CTTACGGTAAATGGCCCGCCTGGCTGACCGCCCAACGACCCCCGCCCATTGACGTCAATAATGACGTATG
TTCCCATAGTAACGCCAATAGGGACTTTCCATTGACGTCAATGGGTGGAGTATTTACGGTAAACTGCCCA
CTTGGCAGTACATCAAGTGTATCATATGCCAAGTACGCCCCCTATTGACGTCAATGACGGTAAATGGCCC
GCCTGGCATTATGCCCAGTACATGACCTTATGGGACTTTCCTACTTGGCAGTACATCTACGTATTAGTCA
TCGCTATTACCATGGTGATGCGGTTTTGGCAGTACATCAATGGGCGTGGATAGCGGTTTGACTCACGGGG
ATTTCCAAGTCTCCACCCCATTGACGTCAATGGGAGTTTGTTTTGGCACCAAAATCAACGGGACTTTCCA
AAATGTCGTAACAACTCCGCCCCATTGACGCAAATGGGCGGTAGGCGTGTACGGTGGGAGGTCTATATAA
GCAGAGCTGGTTTAGTGAACCGTCAGATCCGCTAGCGCCACCATGAGGAAGCTGTACCGTGCCAACGGCC
ACCTCTTCCAAGCCAAGCGCTTTAACAGGAGAGCGTACTGCGGTCAGTGCAGCGAGAGGATATGGGGCCT
CGCGAGGCAAGGCTACAGGTGCATCAACTGCAAACTGCTGGTCCATAAGCGCTGCCACGGCCTCGTCCCG
CTGACCTGCAGGAAGCATATGGATTCTGTCATGCCTTCCCAAGAGCCTCTCGAGCTCAAGCTTCGAATTC
TGCAGTCGACGGTACCGCGGGCCCGGGATCCACCGGTCGCCACCATGGTGAGCAAGGGCGAGGAGCTGTT
CACCGGGGTGGTGCCCATCCTGGTCGAGCTGGACGGCGACGTAAACGGCCACAAGTTCAGCGTGTCCGGC
GAGGGCGAGGGCGATGCCACCTACGGCAAGCTGACCCTGAAGTTCATCTGCACCACCGGCAAGCTGCCCG
TGCCCTGGCCCACCCTCGTGACCACCCTGACCTACGGCGTGCAGTGCTTCAGCCGCTACCCCGACCACAT
GAAGCAGCACGACTTCTTCAAGTCCGCCATGCCCGAAGGCTACGTCCAGGAGCGCACCATCTTCTTCAAG
GACGACGGCAACTACAAGACCCGCGCCGAGGTGAAGTTCGAGGGCGACACCCTGGTGAACCGCATCGAGC
TGAAGGGCATCGACTTCAAGGAGGACGGCAACATCCTGGGGCACAAGCTGGAGTACAACTACAACAGCCA
CAACGTCTATATCATGGCCGACAAGCAGAAGAACGGCATCAAGGTGAACTTCAAGATCCGCCACAACATC
GAGGACGGCAGCGTGCAGCTCGCCGACCACTACCAGCAGAACACCCCCATCGGCGACGGCCCCGTGCTGC
TGCCCGACAACCACTACCTGAGCACCCAGTCCGCCCTGAGCAAAGACCCCAACGAGAAGCGCGATCACAT
GGTCCTGCTGGAGTTCGTGACCGCCGCCGGGATCACTCTCGGCATGGACGAGCTGTACAAGTAAAGCGGC
CGCGACTCTAGATCATAATCAGCCATACCACATTTGTAGAGGTTTTACTTGCTTTAAAAAACCTCCCACA
CCTCCCCCTGAACCTGAAACATAAAATGAATGCAATTGTTGTTGTTAACTTGTTTATTGCAGCTTATAAT
GGTTACAAATAAAGCAATAGCATCACAAATTTCACAAATAAAGCATTTTTTTCACTGCATTCTAGTTGTG
GTTTGTCCAAACTCATCAATGTATCTTAAGGCGTAAATTGTAAGCGTTAATATTTTGTTAAAATTCGCGT
TAAATTTTTGTTAAATCAGCTCATTTTTTAACCAATAGGCCGAAATCGGCAAAATCCCTTATAAATCAAA
AGAATAGACCGAGATAGGGT
[37 nt withheld, positions 1981-2017]
AAAGAACGTGGACTCCAACGTCAAAGG
[49 nt withheld, positions 2045-2093]
T
[91 nt withheld, positions 2095-2185]
G
[124 nt withheld, positions 2187-2310]
CAGGTGGCACTTTTCGGGGAAATGTGCGCGGAACCCCTATTTGTTTATTTTTCTAAATACATTCAAATAT
GTATCCGCTCATGAGACAATAACCCTGATAAATGCTTCAATAATATTGAAAAAGGAAGAGTCCTGAGGCG
GAAAGAACCAGCTGTGGAATGTGTGTCAGTTAGGGTGTGGAAAGTCCCCAGGCTCCCCAGCAGGCAGAAG
TATGCAAAGCATGCATCTCAATTAGTCAGCAACCAGGTGTGGAAAGTCCCCAGGCTCCCCAGCAGGCAGA
AGTATGCAAAGCATGCATCTCAATTAGTCAGCAACCATAGTCCCGCCCCTAACTCCGCCCATCCCGCCCC
TAACTCCGCCCAGTTCCGCCCATTCTCCGCCCCATGGCTGACTAATTTTTTTTATTTATGCAGAGGCCGA
GGCCGCCTCGGCCTCTGAGCTATTCCAGAAGTAGTGAGGAGGCTTTTTTGGAGGCCTAGGCTTTTGCAAA
GATCGATCAAGAGACAGGATGAGGATCGTTTCGCATGATTGAACAAGATGGATTGCACGCAGGTTCTCCG
GCCGCTTGGGTGGAGAGGCTATTCGGCTATGACTGGGCACAACAGACAATCGGCTGCTCTGATGCCGCCG
TGTTCCGGCTGTCAGCGCAGGGGCGCCCGGTTCTTTTTGTCAAGACCGACCTGTCCGGTGCCCTGAATGA
ACTGCAAGACGAGGCAGCGCGGCTATCGTGGCTGGCCACGACGGGCGTTCCTTGCGCAGCTGTGCTCGAC
GTTGTCACTGAAGCGGGAAGGGACTGGCTGCTATTGGGCGAAGTGCCGGGGCAGGATCTCCTGTCATCTC
ACCTTGCTCCTGCCGAGAAAGTATCCATCATGGCTGATGCAATGCGGCGGCTGCATACGCTTGATCCGGC
TACCTGCCCATTCGACCACCAAGCGAAACATCGCATCGAGCGAGCACGTACTCGGATGGAAGCCGGTCTT
GTCGATCAGGATGATCTGGACGAAGAGCATCAGGGGCTCGCGCCAGCCGAACTGTTCGCCAGGCTCAAGG
CGAGCATGCCCGACGGCGAGGATCTCGTCGTGACCCATGGCGATGCCTGCTTGCCGAATATCATGGTGGA
AAATGGCCGCTTTTCTGGATTCATCGACTGTGGCCGGCTGGGTGTGGCGGACCGCTATCAGGACATAGCG
TTGGCTACCCGTGATATTGCTGAAGAGCTTGGCGGCGAATGGGCTGACCGCTTCCTCGTGCTTTACGGTA
TCGCCGCTCCCGATTCGCAGCGCATCGCCTTCTATCGCCTTCTTGACGAGTTCTTCTGAGCGGGACTCTG
GGGTTCGAAATGACCGACCAAGCGACGCCCAACCTGCCATCACGAGATTTCGATTCCACCGCCGCCTTCT
ATGAAAGGTTGGGCTTCGGAATCGTTTTCCGGGACGCCGGCTGGATGATCCTCCAGCGCGGGGATCTCAT
GCTGGAGTTCTTCGCCCACCCTAGGGGGAGGCTAACTGAAACACGGAAGGAGACAATACCGGAAGGAACC
CGCGCTATGACGGCAATAAAAAGACAGAATAAAACGCACGGTGTTGGGTCGTTTGTTCATAAACGCGGGG
TTCGGTCCCAGGGCTGGCACTCTGTCGATACCCCACCGAGACCCCATTGGGGCCAATACGCCCGCGTTTC
TTCCTTTTCCCCACCCCACCCCCCAAGTTCGGGTGAAGGCCCAGGGCTCGCAGCCAACGTCGGGGCGGCA
GGCCCTGCCATAGCCTCAGGTTACTCATATATACTTTAGATTGATTTAAAACTTCATTTTTAATTTAAAA
GGATCTAGGTGAAGATCCTTTTTGATAATCTCATGACCAAAATCCCTTAACGTGAGTTTTCGTTCCACTG
AGCGTCAGACCCCGTAGAAAAGATCAAAGGATCTTCTTGAGATCCTTTTTTTCTGCGCGTAATCTGCTGC
TTGCAAACAAAAAAACCACCGCTACCAGCGGTGGTTTGTTTGCCGGATCAAGAGCTACCAACTCTTTTTC
CGAAGGTAACTGGCTTCAGCAGAGCGCAGATACCAAATACTGTTCTTCTAGTGTAGCCGTAGTTAGGCCA
CCACTTCAAGAACTCTGTAGCACCGCCTACATACCTCGCTCTGCTAATCCTGTTACCAGTGGCTGCTGCC
AGTGGCGATAAGTCGTGTCTTACCGGGTTGGACTCAAGACGATAGTTACCGGATAAGGCGCAGCGGTCGG
GCTGAACGGGGGGTTCGTGCACACAGCCCAGCTTGGAGCGAACGACCTACACCGAACTGAGATACCTACA
GCGTGAGCTATGAGAAAGCGCCACGCTTCCCGAAGGGAGAAAGGCGGACAGGTATCCGGTAAGCGGCAGG
GTCGGAACAGGAGAGCGCACGAGGGAGCTTCCAGGGGGAAACGCCTGGTATCTTTATAGTCCTGTCGGGT
TTCGCCACCTCTGACTTGAGCGTCGATTTTTGTGATGCTCGTCAGGGGGGCGGAGCCTATGGAAAAACGC
CAGCAACGCGGCCTTTTTACGGTTCCTGGCCTTTTGCTGGCCTTTTGCTCACATGTTCTTTCCTGCGTTA
TCCCCTGATTCTGTGGATAACCGTATTACCGCCATGCAT
Features (pLannotate 1.2.2; 15 found; start..end, strand, type, name):
     61..364     +  enhancer       CMV enhancer: human cytomegalovirus immediate early enhancer
    365..568     +  promoter       CMV promoter: human cytomegalovirus (CMV) immediate early promoter
    606..818     +  CDS            PRKCZ (fragment): KPCZ_HUMAN - Also known as PKC2. Experimental evidence at protein level: Swiss-Prot protein existence level 1. [Isoform 2]: Involved in late synaptic long term potention phase in CA1 hippocampal cells and long term memory maintenance. From Homo sapiens (Human).
    819..871     +  misc_feature   MCS: multiple cloning site
    885..1604    +  CDS            EGFP: the original enhanced GFP (Yang et al., 1996) mammalian codon-optimized
   1621..1704    +  CDS            large T antigen (fragment): large T antigen from SV40 (simian virus 40)
   1727..1848    +  polyA_signal   SV40 poly(A) signal: SV40 polyadenylation signal
   1882..2310    -  rep_origin     f1 ori (sequence partly withheld): f1 bacteriophage origin of replication; arrow indicates direction of (+) strand synthesis
   2337..2441    +  promoter       AmpR promoter: bla
   2443..2800    +  promoter       SV40 promoter: SV40 enhancer and early promoter
   2835..3629    +  CDS            NeoR/KanR: aminoglycoside phosphotransferase from Tn5; aph(3')-II (or nptII); confers resistance to neomycin, kanamycin, and G418 (Geneticin®)
   3650..3802    +  CDS            ble (fragment): BLE_KLEPN - Experimental evidence at protein level: Swiss-Prot protein existence level 1. Binding protein with a strong affinity to the bleomycin family of antibiotics. Binds to CL990; an antimitotic-antibiotic compound. From Klebsiella pneumoniae.
   3861..3908    +  polyA_signal   HSV TK poly(A) signal: herpes simplex virus thymidine kinase polyadenylation signal (Cole and Stacy, 1985)
   3999..4015    -  polyA_signal   bGH poly(A) signal (fragment): bovine growth hormone polyadenylation signal
   4237..4825    +  rep_origin     ori: high-copy-number ColE1/pMB1/pBR322/pUC origin of replication
