[The description below was written by a language model from this plasmid's Addgene catalogue record and pLannotate feature annotations shown in this document.]
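Description:
pPRKCZ-C1-EGFP (C-PRKCZ-C1) is a mammalian expression plasmid built on the pEGFP-N1 backbone that encodes a putative fluorescent reporter for ceramide. The insert is a fragment of human protein kinase C zeta (PRKCZ) limited to its C1 domain, amino acids 123–193, cloned between the NheI and XhoI sites, both of which are retained. It lies upstream of, and is fused through residual multiple cloning site sequence to, the backbone's EGFP, so the fluorescent protein sits at the C terminus of the fusion. Transcription is driven by the human cytomegalovirus immediate early enhancer and promoter and terminated by an SV40 polyadenylation signal.

The plasmid replicates in bacteria from a high-copy ColE1/pUC-type origin and also carries an f1 phage origin. A single NeoR/KanR gene (Tn5 aminoglycoside phosphotransferase) serves both hosts: a bacterial bla-type promoter gives kanamycin resistance in E. coli, while the adjacent SV40 enhancer/early promoter, with an HSV TK polyadenylation signal downstream, allows G418 selection of stably transfected mammalian cells. Short annotated fragments of SV40 large T antigen, ble and a bGH poly(A) signal are most likely residual backbone sequence or partial annotation matches rather than functional elements. The sequenced record is 4,939 nt, slightly shorter than the catalogue total of 4,978 bp.

The construct is meant for transfection into mammalian cells to follow the localisation of the lipid-binding C1 domain by fluorescence microscopy. It was deposited in connection with work developing genetically encoded ceramide probes for tracking these lipids during phagocytosis. The record labels its ceramide reporter function as putative.
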