Addgene plasmid #217759: pPRKCZ-C1-EGFP (C-PRKCZ-C1)
Purpose: Fluorescent reporter for ceramide (putative, mammalian expression)
Depositing lab: Paula Nunes-Hasler. Publication: Development of Genetically Encoded Fluorescent KSR1-Based Probes to Track Ceramides during Phagocytosis. Girik V, van Ek L, Dentand Quadri I, Azam M, Cruz Cobo M, Mandavit M, Riezman I, Riezman H, Gavin AC, Nunes-Hasler P. Int J Mol Sci. 2024 Mar 5;25(5):2996. doi: 10.3390/ijms25052996. PubMed 38474242.
Backbone
  Vector backbone: pEGFP-N1
  Backbone manufacturer: Clonetech
  Backbone size w/o insert (bp): 4600
  Total vector size (bp): 4978
  Vector type: Mammalian Expression
  Selectable markers: Neomycin (select with G418)
Growth in bacteria
  Bacterial resistance: Kanamycin, 50 μg/mL
  Growth temperature: 37°C
  Growth strain: DH5alpha
  Copy number: Unknown
Gene/Insert
  Gene/Insert name: Protein kinase C zeta (alt names: PRKCZ; PKC2)
  Species: H. sapiens (human)
  Mutation: C1 domain (aa 123-193)
  GenBank ID: NM_002744.6
  Entrez Gene: PRKCZ (a.k.a. PKC-ZETA, PKC2)
  Promoter: CMV
  Tag / fusion protein: EGFP (C terminal on backbone)
  Cloning method: Restriction Enzyme; 5′ cloning site NheI (not destroyed); 3′ cloning site XhoI (not destroyed)
  Sequencing primers: 5′ CGCAAATGGGCGGTAGGCGTG; 3′ CATTTTATGTTTCAGGTTCAGG
Terms and licenses: Academic/Nonprofit Terms; Industry Terms
How to cite: pPRKCZ-C1-EGFP (C-PRKCZ-C1) was a gift from Paula Nunes-Hasler (Addgene plasmid # 217759 ; http://n2t.net/addgene:217759 ; RRID:Addgene_217759)
