>Addgene plasmid #217759 | pPRKCZ-C1-EGFP (C-PRKCZ-C1) | depositor partial sequence | sequence record 425057 | CMV promoter, insert up to SV40 poly A signal
CGTTACATAACTTACGGTAAATGGCCCGCCTGGCTGACCGCCCAACGACCCCCGCCCATTGACGTCAATA
ATGACGTATGTTCCCATAGTAACGCCAATAGGGACTTTCCATTGACGTCAATGGGTGGAGTATTTACGGT
AAACTGCCCACTTGGCAGTACATCAAGTGTATCATATGCCAAGTACGCCCCCTATTGACGTCAATGACGG
TAAATGGCCCGCCTGGCATTATGCCCAGTACATGACCTTATGGGACTTTCCTACTTGGCAGTACATCTAC
GTATTAGTCATCGCTATTACCATGGTGATGCGGTTTTGGCAGTACATCAATGGGCGTGGATAGCGGTTTG
ACTCACGGGGATTTCCAAGTCTCCACCCCATTGACGTCAATGGGAGTTTGTTTTGGCACCAAAATCAACG
GGACTTTCCAAAATGTCGTAACAACTCCGCCCCATTGACGCAAATGGGCGGTAGGCGTGTACGGTGGGAG
GTCTATATAAGCAGAGCTGGTTTAGTGAACCGTCAGATCCGCTAGCGCCACCATGAGGAAGCTGTACCGT
GCCAACGGCCACCTCTTCCAAGCCAAGCGCTTTAACAGGAGAGCGTACTGCGGTCAGTGCAGCGAGAGGA
TATGGGGCCTCGCGAGGCAAGGCTACAGGTGCATCAACTGCAAACTGCTGGTCCATAAGCGCTGCCACGG
CCTCGTCCCGCTGACCTGCAGGAAGCATATGGATTCTGTCATGCCTTCCCAAGAGCCTCTCGAGCTCAAG
CTTCGAATTCTGCAGTCGACGGTACCGCGGGCCCGGGATCCACCGGTCGCCACCATGGTGAGCAAGGGCG
AGGAGCTGTTCACCGGGGTGGTGCCCATCCTGGTCGAGCTGGACGGCGACGTAAACGGCCACAAGTTCAG
CGTGTCCGGCGAGGGCGAGGGCGATGCCACCTACGGCAAGCTGACCCTGAAGTTCATCTGCACCACCGGC
AAGCTGCCCGTGCCCTGGCCCACCCTCGTGACCACCCTGACCTACGGCGTGCAGTGCTTCAGCCGCTACC
CCGACCACATGAAGCAGCACGACTTCTTCAAGTCCGCCATGCCCGAAGGCTACGTCCAGGAGCGCACCAT
CTTCTTCAAGGACGACGGCAACTACAAGACCCGCGCCGAGGTGAAGTTCGAGGGCGACACCCTGGTGAAC
CGCATCGAGCTGAAGGGCATCGACTTCAAGGAGGACGGCAACATCCTGGGGCACAAGCTGGAGTACAACT
ACAACAGCCACAACGTCTATATCATGGCCGACAAGCAGAAGAACGGCATCAAGGTGAACTTCAAGATCCG
CCACAACATCGAGGACGGCAGCGTGCAGCTCGCCGACCACTACCAGCAGAACACCCCCATCGGCGACGGC
CCCGTGCTGCTGCCCGACAACCACTACCTGAGCACCCAGTCCGCCCTGAGCAAAGACCCCAACGAGAAGC
GCGATCACATGGTCCTGCTGGAGTTCGTGACCGCCGCCGGGATCACTCTCGGCATGGACGAGCTGTACAA
GTAAAGCGGCCGCGACTCTAGATCATAATCAGCCATACCACATTTGTAGAGGTTTTACTTGCTTTAAAAA
ACCTCCCACACCTCCCCCTGAACCTGAAACATAAAATGAATGCAATTGTTGTTGTTAACTTGTTTATTGC
AGCTTATAATGGTTACAAATAAAGCAATAGCATCACAAATTTCACAAATAAAGCATTTTTTTCACTGCAT
TCTAGTTGTGGTTTGTCCAAACTCATCAATGTATCTTA
